>Addgene plasmid #106763 | gh92 | addgene full sequence | sequence record 221095 | Addgene Assembled Full Sequence
CTAAATTGTAAGCGTTAATATTTTGTTAAAATTCGCGTTAAATTTTTGTTAAATCAGCTCATTTTTTAAC
CAATAGGCCGAAATCGGCAAAATCCCTTATAAATCAAAAGAATAGACCGAGATAGGGTTGAGTGGCCGCT
ACAGGGCGCTCCCATTCGCCATTCAGGCTGCGCAACTGTTGGGAAGGGCGTTTCGGTGCGGGCCTCTTCG
CTATTACGCCAGCTGGCGAAAGGGGGATGTGCTGCAAGGCGATTAAGTTGGGTAACGCCAGGGTTTTCCC
AGTCACGACGTTGTAAAACGACGGCCAGTGAGCGCGACGTAATACGACTCACTATAGGGCGAATTGGCGG
AAGGCCGTCAAGGCCACGTGTCTTGTCCAGAGCTCGATATCGAATTCGAGGGCCTATTTCCCATGATTCC
TTCATATTTGCATATACGATACAAGGCTGTTAGAGAGATAATTGGAATTAATTTGACTGTAAACACAAAG
ATATTAGTACAAAATACGTGACGTAGAAAGTAATAATTTCTTGGGTAGTTTGCAGTTTTAAAATTATGTT
TTAAAATGGACTATCATATGCTTACCGTAACTTGAAAGTATTTCGATTTCTTGGCTTTATATATCTTGTG
GAAAGGACGAAACACCGACCTTGCTGTTTTATATAGGGTTTTAGAGCTAGAAATAGCAAGTTAAAATAAG
GCTAGTCCGTTATCAACTTGAAAAAGTGGCACCGAGTCGGTGCTTTTTTTGGTACCTGGAGCACAAGACT
GGCCTCATGGGCCTTCCGCTCACTGCCCGCTTTCCAGTCGGGAAACCTGTCGTGCCAGCTGCATTAACAT
GGTCATAGCTGTTTCCTTGCGTATTGGGCGCTCTCCGCTTCCTCGCTCACTGACTCGCTGCGCTCGGTCG
TTCGGGTAAAGCCTGGGGTGCCTAATGAGCAAAAGGCCAGCAAAAGGCCAGGAACCGTAAAAAGGCCGCG
TTGCTGGCGTTTTTCCATAGGCTCCGCCCCCCTGACGAGCATCACAAAAATCGACGCTCAAGTCAGAGGT
GGCGAAACCCGACAGGACTATAAAGATACCAGGCGTTTCCCCCTGGAAGCTCCCTCGTGCGCTCTCCTGT
TCCGACCCTGCCGCTTACCGGATACCTGTCCGCCTTTCTCCCTTCGGGAAGCGTGGCGCTTTCTCATAGC
TCACGCTGTAGGTATCTCAGTTCGGTGTAGGTCGTTCGCTCCAAGCTGGGCTGTGTGCACGAACCCCCCG
TTCAGCCCGACCGCTGCGCCTTATCCGGTAACTATCGTCTTGAGTCCAACCCGGTAAGACACGACTTATC
GCCACTGGCAGCAGCCACTGGTAACAGGATTAGCAGAGCGAGGTATGTAGGCGGTGCTACAGAGTTCTTG
AAGTGGTGGCCTAACTACGGCTACACTAGAAGAACAGTATTTGGTATCTGCGCTCTGCTGAAGCCAGTTA
CCTTCGGAAAAAGAGTTGGTAGCTCTTGATCCGGCAAACAAACCACCGCTGGTAGCGGTGGTTTTTTTGT
TTGCAAGCAGCAGATTACGCGCAGAAAAAAAGGATCTCAAGAAGATCCTTTGATCTTTTCTACGGGGTCT
GACGCTCAGTGGAACGAAAACTCACGTTAAGGGATTTTGGTCATGAGATTATCAAAAAGGATCTTCACCT
AGATCCTTTTAAATTAAAAATGAAGTTTTAAATCAATCTAAAGTATATATGAGTAAACTTGGTCTGACAG
TTACCAATGCTTAATCAGTGAGGCACCTATCTCAGCGATCTGTCTATTTCGTTCATCCATAGTTGCCTGA
CTCCCCGTCGTGTAGATAACTACGATACGGGAGGGCTTACCATCTGGCCCCAGTGCTGCAATGATACCGC
GAGAACCACGCTCACCGGCTCCAGATTTATCAGCAATAAACCAGCCAGCCGGAAGGGCCGAGCGCAGAAG
TGGTCCTGCAACTTTATCCGCCTCCATCCAGTCTATTAATTGTTGCCGGGAAGCTAGAGTAAGTAGTTCG
CCAGTTAATAGTTTGCGCAACGTTGTTGCCATTGCTACAGGCATCGTGGTGTCACGCTCGTCGTTTGGTA
TGGCTTCATTCAGCTCCGGTTCCCAACGATCAAGGCGAGTTACATGATCCCCCATGTTGTGCAAAAAAGC
GGTTAGCTCCTTCGGTCCTCCGATCGTTGTCAGAAGTAAGTTGGCCGCAGTGTTATCACTCATGGTTATG
GCAGCACTGCATAATTCTCTTACTGTCATGCCATCCGTAAGATGCTTTTCTGTGACTGGTGAGTACTCAA
CCAAGTCATTCTGAGAATAGTGTATGCGGCGACCGAGTTGCTCTTGCCCGGCGTCAATACGGGATAATAC
CGCGCCACATAGCAGAACTTTAAAAGTGCTCATCATTGGAAAACGTTCTTCGGGGCGAAAACTCTCAAGG
ATCTTACCGCTGTTGAGATCCAGTTCGATGTAACCCACTCGTGCACCCAACTGATCTTCAGCATCTTTTA
CTTTCACCAGCGTTTCTGGGTGAGCAAAAACAGGAAGGCAAAATGCCGCAAAAAAGGGAATAAGGGCGAC
ACGGAAATGTTGAATACTCATACTCTTCCTTTTTCAATATTATTGAAGCATTTATCAGGGTTATTGTCTC
ATGAGCGGATACATATTTGAATGTATTTAGAAAAATAAACAAATAGGGGTTCCGCGCACATTTCCCCGAA
AAGTGCCAC
Features (pLannotate 1.2.2; 10 found; start..end, strand, type, name):
      3..134     -  rep_origin     M13 ori (fragment): M13 bacteriophage origin of replication; arrow indicates direction of (+) strand synthesis
    155..311     -  CDS            lacZα (fragment): LacZα fragment of β-galactosidase; lacZ fragment
    320..338     +  promoter       T7 promoter: promoter for bacteriophage T7 RNA polymerase
    398..638     +  promoter       U6 promoter: RNA polymerase III promoter for human U6 snRNA
    668..743     +  misc_RNA       gRNA scaffold: guide RNA scaffold for the Streptococcus pyogenes CRISPR/Cas9 system
    790..837     -  CDS            lacI (fragment): lac repressor; lacI; The lac repressor binds to the lac operator to inhibit transcription in E. coli. This inhibition can be relieved by adding lactose or isopropyl-β-D-thiogalactopyranoside (IPTG).
    874..914     -  rep_origin     RSF ori (fragment): Plasmids containing the RSF 1030 origin of replication can be propagated in E. coli cells that contain additional plasmids with compatible origins.
    992..1580    -  rep_origin     ori: high-copy-number ColE1/pMB1/pBR322/pUC origin of replication
   1751..2611    -  CDS            AmpR: β-lactamase; bla; confers resistance to ampicillin, carbenicillin, and related antibiotics
   2612..2716    -  promoter       AmpR promoter: bla
