[The description below was written by a language model from this plasmid's Addgene catalogue record and pLannotate feature annotations shown in this document.]
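Description:
gh92 is a small mammalian-expression guide RNA plasmid built on the EPB104 backbone, designed to express a single CRISPR guide RNA against human FUT8, the gene encoding the glycosyltransferase responsible for core fucosylation of N-glycans. The assembled sequence record is about 2.7 kb. The plasmid is propagated in E. coli from a high-copy ColE1/pUC-type origin and selected with ampicillin through a β-lactamase gene driven by its native bla promoter. The annotation also picks up short fragments of an M13 origin, lacZα, lacI and an RSF origin. These appear to be remnants of the parental cloning vector rather than functional elements.

The working payload is a human U6 RNA polymerase III promoter followed, after a short gap that corresponds to the position of the FUT8-specific 20-nucleotide spacer, by the Streptococcus pyogenes Cas9 guide RNA scaffold. Transcription from U6 therefore yields a complete single guide RNA that directs SpCas9 to the FUT8 locus. A T7 promoter lies just upstream of the U6 cassette, and the record lists a T7-region primer for sequencing the insert. The plasmid carries no Cas9 coding sequence and no mammalian selection marker or reporter, so the nuclease must be supplied from a separate construct or a Cas9-expressing cell line. The guide was inserted by restriction cloning, although the sites used are not recorded. gh92 belongs to a validated gRNA library covering the human glycosyltransferase genes. It is intended for knockout or editing of FUT8 in human cells, for example in glycoengineering studies or studies of glycosylation function.
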