Addgene plasmid #106763: gh92
Purpose: expression of gRNA targeting FUT8
Depositing lab: Eric-Paul Bennett. Depositing organization: University of Copenhagen. Publication: A validated gRNA library for CRISPR/Cas9 targeting of the human glycosyltransferase genome. Narimatsu Y, Joshi HJ, Zhang Y, Gomes C, Chen YH, Lorenzetti F, Furukawa S, Schjoldager K, Hansen L, Clausen H, Bennett EP, Wandall HH. Glycobiology. 2018 Jan 5. pii: 4791732. doi: 10.1093/glycob/cwx101. PubMed 29315387.
Backbone
  Vector backbone: EPB104
  Backbone manufacturer: Eric-Paul Bennett (Addgene plasmid # 68369)
  Backbone size w/o insert (bp): 2376
  Vector type: Mammalian Expression
Growth in bacteria
  Bacterial resistance: Ampicillin, 100 μg/mL
  Growth temperature: 37°C
  Growth strain: DH5alpha
  Copy number: High Copy
Gene/Insert
  Gene/Insert name: FUT8
  gRNA/shRNA sequence: ACCTTGCTGTTTTATATAGG
  Species: H. sapiens (human)
  Entrez Gene: FUT8 (a.k.a. CDGF, CDGF1)
  Cloning method: Restriction Enzyme; 5′ cloning site unknown (unknown if destroyed); 3′ cloning site unknown (unknown if destroyed)
  Sequencing primers: 5′ T7NP
Terms and licenses: Academic/Nonprofit Terms; Industry Terms: Not Available to Industry
How to cite: gh92 was a gift from Eric-Paul Bennett (Addgene plasmid # 106763 ; http://n2t.net/addgene:106763 ; RRID:Addgene_106763)
