>Addgene plasmid #106763 | gh92 | addgene partial sequence | sequence record 221096 | hU6-F 5'-GAGGGCCTATTTCCCATGATT-3'
AATTGGAATTAATTTGACTGTAAACACAAAGATATTAGTACAAAATACGTGACGTAGAAAGTAATAATTT
CTTGGGTAGTTTGCAGTTTTAAAATTATGTTTTAAAATGGACTATCATATGCTTACCGTAACTTGAAAGT
ATTTCGATTTCTTGGCTTTATATATCTTGTGGAAAGGACGAAACACCGACCTTGCTGTTTTATATAGGGT
TTTAGAGCTAGAAATAGCAAGTTAAAATAAGGCTAGTCCGTTATCAACTTGAAAAAGTGGCACCGAGTCG
GTGCTTTTTTTGGTACCTGGAGCACAAGACTGGCCTCATGGGCCTTCCGCTCACTGCCCGCTTTCCAGTC
GGGAAACCTGTCGTGCCAGCTGCATTAACATGGTCATAGCTGTTTCCTTGCGTATTGGGCGCTCTCCGCT
TCCTCGCTCACTGACTCGCTGCGCTCGGTCGTTCGGGTAAAGCCTGGGGTGCCTAATGAGCAAAAGGCCA
GCAAAAGGCCAGGAACCGTAAAAAGGCCGCGTTGCTGGCGTTTTTCCATAGGCTCCGCCCCCCTGACGAG
CATCACAAAAATCGACGCTCAAGTCAGAGGTGGCGAAACCCGACAGGACTATAAAGATACCAGGCGTTTC
CCCCTGGAAGCTCCCTCGTGCGCTCTCCTGTTCCGACCCTGCCGCTTACCGGATACCTGTCCGCCTTTCT
CCCTTCGGGAAGCGTGGCGCTTTCTCATAGCTCACGCTGTAGGTATCTCAGTTCGGTGTAGGTCGTTCGC
TCCAAGCTGGGCTGTGTGCACGAACCCCCCGTTCAGCCCGACCGCTGCGCCTTATCCGGTAACTATCGTC
TTGAGTCCAACCCGGTAAGACACGACTTATCGCCACTGGCAGCAGCCACTGGTAACAGGATTAGCAGAGC
GAGGTATGTA
